>Addgene plasmid #17795 | p2xFLAGhYAP2-WW1-mutant | addgene partial sequence | sequence record 23721 | 17795 with CMV-F
TTAGCAGAGCTGTTAGTGAACCGTCAGAATTGATCTACCATGGACTACAAAGACGATGACGANNAGCTTG
CGGCCGCGAATTCAAGCTTAGCCACCATGGACTACAAAGACGATGACGATAAAGCAAGGCTCGAATCGGT
ACCTAAGGATCCCGGGCAGCAGCCGCCGCCTCAACCGGCCCCCCAGGGCCAAGGGCAGCCGCCTTCGCAG
CCCCCGCAGGGGCAGGGCCCGCCGTCCGGACCCGGGCAACCGGCACCCGCGGCGACCCAGGCGGCGCCGC
AGGCACCCCCCGCCGGGCATCAGATCGTGCACGTCCGCGGGGACTCGGAGACCGACCTGGAGGCGCTCTT
CAACGCCGTCATGAACCCCAAGACGGCCAACGTGCCCCAGACCGTGCCCATGAGGCTCCGGAAGCTGCCC
GACTCCTTCTTCAAGCCGCCGGAGCCCAAATCCCACTCCCGACAGGCCAGTACTGATGCAGGCACTGCAG
GAGCCCTGACTCCACAGCATGTTCGAGCTCATTCCTCTCCAGCTTCTCTGCAGTTGGGAGCTGTTTCTCC
TGGGACACTGACCCCCACTGGAGTAGTCTCTGGCCCAGCAGCTACACCCACAGCTCAGCATCTTCGACAG
TCTTCTTTTGAGATACCTGATGATGTACCTTCTGCCAGCANGTTGGGAGATGGCAAATACATCTTCTGGT
CAGAAATATTTCTTAAATCAAATCNNTCAGANACAACAGCGCAGGACGCNTACAAGGCATGCTGNCCAAA
TNACGTCAAGCCCCNCAATTCACAATGCACAAA
