[The description below was written by a language model from this plasmid's Addgene catalogue record.]
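Description:
p2xFLAGhYAP2-WW1-mutant is a mammalian expression plasmid built on the p2xFLAG-CMV2 backbone (about 4.7 kb without insert). It is maintained as a high-copy plasmid in E. coli under ampicillin selection. The record does not include a feature table, so the origin of replication, polyadenylation signal and other backbone elements are not itemised. The promoter is also not explicitly stated, although the backbone name indicates a CMV-driven expression vector. No mammalian selection marker is listed.

The insert is a roughly 1.6 kb human cDNA, introduced by restriction cloning, that encodes the YAP2 isoform of Yes-kinase associated protein (YAP1, also known as YAP65). It is fused at its N-terminus to a tandem 2xFLAG epitope, which allows detection and immunoprecipitation with anti-FLAG antibodies. The coding sequence carries two substitutions, tryptophan 199 to alanine and proline 202 to alanine. These changes alter conserved residues of the first WW domain. WW domains are small modules that bind proline-rich motifs such as PPxY in partner proteins, and substitutions of this kind are normally used to abolish ligand binding by the affected domain. The second WW domain of the YAP2 isoform is not listed as altered.

The associated publication examined how YAP associates with ErbB-4 and acts as a transcriptional co-activator for the receptor's nuclear carboxyl-terminal fragment. In that context, the construct is suited to transient expression in mammalian cells as a domain-specific loss-of-binding mutant. Comparing it with wild-type YAP2 helps define what the first WW domain contributes to protein interactions and co-activation.
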