Addgene plasmid #17795: p2xFLAGhYAP2-WW1-mutant
Depositing lab: Marius Sudol. Depositing organization: Icahn School of Medicine at Mount Sinai. Publication: WW domain-containing protein YAP associates with ErbB-4 and acts as a co-transcriptional activator for the carboxyl-terminal fragment of ErbB-4 that translocates to the nucleus. Komuro A, Nagai M, Navin NE, Sudol M. J Biol Chem. 2003 Aug 29. 278(35):33334-41. 10.1074/jbc.M305597200 PubMed 12807903.
Backbone
  Vector backbone: p2xFLAG-CMV2
  Backbone size w/o insert (bp): 4662
  Vector type: Mammalian Expression
Growth in bacteria
  Bacterial resistance: Ampicillin, 100 μg/mL
  Growth temperature: 37°C
  Growth strain: DH5alpha
  Copy number: High Copy
Gene/Insert
  Gene/Insert name: Yes-kinase associated protein (alt names: YAP2, YAP65 WW1-mutant; YAP2 isoform, WW1-mutant; YAP2)
  Species: H. sapiens (human)
  Insert size (bp): 1600
  Mutation: Tryptophan 199 to Alanine; Proline 202 to Alanine
  GenBank ID: NM_006106
  Entrez Gene: YAP1 (a.k.a. COB1, YAP, YAP-1, YAP2, YAP65, YKI)
  Tag / fusion protein: 2xFlag (N terminal on insert)
  Cloning method: Restriction Enzyme
  Sequencing primers: 5′ N/A
Terms and licenses: Academic/Nonprofit Terms; Industry Terms: Not Available to Industry
Depositor comments: YAP was cloned in my lab
How to cite: p2xFLAGhYAP2-WW1-mutant was a gift from Marius Sudol (Addgene plasmid # 17795 ; http://n2t.net/addgene:17795 ; RRID:Addgene_17795)
